>Addgene plasmid #122950 | pTXB1-CfaC-Gyra | addgene full sequence | sequence record 242303 | Addgene NGS Result
AACTACGTCAGGTGGCACTTTTCGGGGAAATGTGCGCGGAACCCCTATTTGTTTATTTTTCTAAATACAT
TCAAATATGTATCCGCTCATGAGACAATAACCCTGATAAATGCTTCAATAATATTGAAAAAGGAAGAGTA
TGAGTATTCAACATTTCCGTGTCGCCCTTATTCCCTTTTTTGCGGCATTTTGCCTTCCTGTTTTTGCTCA
CCCAGAAACGCTGGTGAAAGTAAAAGATGCTGAAGATCAGTTGGGTGCACGAGTGGGTTACATCGAACTG
GATCTCAACAGCGGTAAGATCCTTGAGAGTTTTCGCCCCGAAGAACGTTTCCCAATGATGAGCACTTTTA
AAGTTCTGCTATGTGGCGCGGTATTATCCCGTGTTGACGCCGGGCAAGAGCAACTCGGTCGCCGCATACA
CTATTCTCAGAATGACTTGGTTGAGTACTCACCAGTCACAGAAAAGCATCTTACGGATGGCATGACAGTA
AGAGAATTATGCAGTGCTGCCATAACCATGAGTGATAACACTGCGGCCAACTTACTTCTGACAACGATCG
GAGGACCGAAGGAGCTAACCGCTTTTTTGCACAACATGGGGGATCATGTAACTCGCCTTGATCGTTGGGA
ACCGGAGCTGAATGAAGCCATACCAAACGACGAGCGTGACACCACGATGCCTGTAGCAATGGCAACAACG
TTGCGCAAACTATTAACTGGCGAACTACTTACTCTAGCTTCCCGGCAACAATTAATAGACTGGATGGAGG
CGGATAAAGTTGCAGGACCACTTCTGCGCTCGGCCCTTCCGGCTGGCTGGTTTATTGCTGATAAATCTGG
AGCCGGTGAGCGTGGGTCTCGCGGTATCATTGCAGCACTGGGGCCAGATGGTAAGCCCTCCCGTATCGTA
GTTATCTACACGACGGGGAGTCAGGCAACTATGGATGAACGAAATAGACAGATCGCTGAGATAGGTGCCT
CACTGATTAAGCATTGGTAACTGTCAGACCAAGTTTACTCATATATACTTTAGATTGATT
[38 nt withheld, positions 1041-1078]
A
[37 nt withheld, positions 1080-1116]
ATTTTGTTAAAATTCGCGTTAAATTTTTGTTAAATCAGCTCATTTTTTAACCAATAGGCCGAAATCGGCA
AAATCCCTTATAAATCAAAAGAATAGCCCGAGATAGGGT
[37 nt withheld, positions 1226-1262]
AAAGAACGTGGACTCCAACGTCAAAGG
[141 nt withheld, positions 1290-1430]
G
[125 nt withheld, positions 1432-1556]
AAAGGATCTAGGTGAAGATCCTTTTTGATAATCTCATGACCAAAATCCCTTAACGTGAGTTTTCGTTCCA
CTGAGCGTCAGACCCCGTAGAAAAGATCAAAGGATCTTCTTGAGATCCTTTTTTTCTGCGCGTAATCTGC
TGCTTGCAAACAAAAAAACCACCGCTACCAGCGGTGGTTTGTTTGCCGGATCAAGAGCTACCAACTCTTT
TTCCGAAGGTAACTGGCTTCAGCAGAGCGCAGATACCAAATACTGTCCTTCTAGTGTAGCCGTAGTTAGG
CCACCACTTCAAGAACTCTGTAGCACCGCCTACATACCTCGCTCTGCTAATCCTGTTACCAGTGGCTGCT
GCCAGTGGCGATAAGTCGTGTCTTACCGGGTTGGACTCAAGACGATAGTTACCGGATAAGGCGCAGCGGT
CGGGCTGAACGGGGGGTTCGTGCACACAGCCCAGCTTGGAGCGAACGACCTACACCGAACTGAGATACCT
ACAGCGTGAGCTATGAGAAAGCGCCACGCTTCCCGAAGGGAGAAAGGCGGACAGGTATCCGGTAAGCGGC
AGGGTCGGAACAGGAGAGCGCACGAGGGAGCTTCCAGGGGGAAACGCCTGGTATCTTTATAGTCCTGTCG
GGTTTCGCCACCTCTGACTTGAGCGTCGATTTTTGTGATGCTCGTCAGGGGGGCGGAGCCTATGGAAAAA
CGCCAGCAACGCGGCCTTTTTACGGTTCCTGGCCTTTTGCTGGCCTTTTGCTCACATGTTCTTTCCTGCG
TTATCCCCTGATTCTGTGGATAACCGTATTACCGCCTTTGAGTGAGCTGATACCGCTCGCCGCAGCCGAA
CGACCGAGCGCAGCGAGTCAGTGAGCGAGGAAGCTATGGTGCACTCTCAGTACAATCTGCTCTGATGCCG
CATAGTTAAGCCAGTATACACTCCGCTATCGCTACGTGACTGGGTCATGGCTGCGCCCCGACACCCGCCA
ACACCCGCTGACGCGCCCTGACGGGCTTGTCTGCTCCCGGCATCCGCTTACAGACAAGCTGTGACCGTCT
CCGGGAGCTGCATGTGTCAGAGGTTTTCACCGTCATCACCGAAACGCGCGAGGCAGCTGCGGTAAAGCTC
ATCAGCGTGGTCGTGCAGCGATTCACAGATGTCTGCCTGTTCATCCGCGTCCAGCTCGTTGAGTTTCTCC
AGAAGCGTTAATGTCTGGCTTCTGATAAAGCGGGCCATGTTAAGGGCGGTTTTTTCCTGTTTGGTCACTG
ATGCCTCCGTGTAAGGGGGATTTCTGTTCATGGGGGTAATGATACCGATGAAACGAGAGAGGATGCTCAC
GATACGGGTTACTGATGATGAACATGCCCGGTTACTGGAACGTTGTGAGGGTAAACAACTGGCGGTATGG
ATGCGGCGGGACCAGAGAAAAATCACTCAGGGTCAATGCCAGCCGAACGCCAGCAAGACGTAGCCCAGCG
CGTCGGCCGCCATGCCGGCGATAATGGCCTGCTTCTCGCCGAAACGTTTGGTGGCGGGACCAGTGACGAA
GGCTTGAGCGAGGGCGTGCAAGATTCCGAATACCGCAAGCGACAGGCCGATCATCGTCGCGCTCCAGCGA
AAGCGGTCCTCGCCGAAAATGACCCAGAGCGCTGCCGGCACCTGTCCTACGAGTTGCATGATAAAGAAGA
CAGTCATAAGTGCGGCGACGATAGTCATGCCCCGCGCCCACCGGAAGGAGCTGACTGGGTTGAAGGCTCT
CAAGGGCATCGGTCGAGATCCCGGTGCCTAATGAGTGAGCTAACTTACATTAATTGCGTTGCGCTCACTG
CCCGCTTTCCAGTCGGGAAACCTGTCGTGCCAGCTGCATTAATGAATCGGCCAACGCGCGGGGAGAGGCG
GTTTGCGTATTGGGCGCCAGGGTGGTTTTTCTTTTCACCAGTGAGACGGGCAACAGCTGATTGCCCTTCA
CCGCCTGGCCCTGAGAGAGTTGCAGCAAGCGGTCCACGCTGGTTTGCCCCAGCAGGCGAAAATCCTGTTT
GATGGTGGTTAACGGCGGGATATAACATGAGCTGTCTTCGGTATCGTCGTATCCCACTACCGAGATATCC
GCACCAACGCGCAGCCCGGACTCGGTAATGGCGCGCATTGCGCCCAGCGCCATCTGATCGTTGGCAACCA
GCATCGCAGTGGGAACGATGCCCTCATTCAGCATTTGCATGGTTTGTTGAAAACCGGACATGGCACTCCA
GTCGCCTTCCCGTTCCGCTATCGGCTGAATTTGATTGCGAGTGAGATATTTATGCCAGCCAGCCAGACGC
AGACGCGCCGAGACAGAACTTAATGGGCCCGCTAACAGCGCGATTTGCTGGTGACCCAATGCGACCAGAT
GCTCCACGCCCAGTCGCGTACCGTCTTCATGGGAGAAAATAATACTGTTGATGGGTGTCTGGTCAGAGAC
ATCAAGAAATAACGCCGGAACATTAGTGCAGGCAGCTTCCACAGCAATGGCATCCTGGTCATCCAGCGGA
TAGTTAATGATCAGCCCACTGACGCGTTGCGCGAGAAGATTGTGCACCGCCGCTTTACAGGCTTCGACGC
CGCTTCGTTCTACCATCGACACCACCACGCTGGCACCCAGTTGATCGGCGCGAGATTTAATCGCCGCGAC
AATTTGCGACGGCGCGTGCAGGGCCAGACTGGAGGTGGCAACGCCAATCAGCAACGACTGTTTGCCCGCC
AGTTGTTGTGCCACGCGGTTGGGAATGTAATTCAGCTCCGCCATCGCCGCTTCCACTTTTTCCCGCGTTT
TCGCAGAAACGTGGCTGGCCTGGTTCACCACGCGGGAAACGGTCTGATAAGAGACACCGGCATACTCTGC
GACATCGTATAACGTTACTGGTTTCACATTCACCACCCTGAATTGACTCTCTTCCGGGCGCTATCATGCC
ATACCGCGAAAGGTTTTGCGCCATTCGATGGTGTCCGGGATCTCGACGCTCTCCCTTATGCGACTCCTGC
ATTAGGAAGCAGCCCAGTAGTAGGTTGAGGCCGTTGAGCACCGCCGCCGCAAGGAATGGTGCATGCCGGC
ATGCCGCCCTTTCGTCTTCAAGAATTAATTCCCAATTCCCCAGGCATCAAATAAAACGAAAGGCTCAGTC
GAAAGACTGGGCCTTTCGTTTTATCTGTTGTTTGTCGGTGAACGCTCTCCTGAGTAGGACAAATCCGCCG
GGAGCGGATTTGAACGTTGCGAAGCAACGGCCCGGAGGGTGGCGGGCAGGACGCCCGCCATAAACTGCCA
GGAATTGGGGATCGGAATTAATTCCCGGTTTAAACCGGGGATCTCGATCCCGCGAAATTAATACGACTCA
CTATAGGGGAATTGTGAGCGGATAACAATTCCCCTCTAGAAATAATTTTGTTTAACTTTAAGAAGGAGAT
ATACATATGGTCAAGATCATTAGTCGTAAGAGTCTGGGCACTCAAAACGTCTACGATATTGGAGTAGAAA
AAGATCATAATTTTTTGCTGAAGAATGGGCTGGTGGCCTCTAACTGCATCACGGGAGATGCACTAGTTGC
CCTACCCGAGGGCGAGTCGGTACGCATCGCCGACATCGTGCCGGGTGCGCGGCCCAACAGTGACAACGCC
ATCGACCTGAAAGTCCTTGACCGGCATGGCAATCCCGTGCTCGCCGACCGGCTGTTCCACTCCGGCGAGC
ATCCGGTGTACACGGTGCGTACGGTCGAAGGTCTGCGTGTGACGGGCACCGCGAACCACCCGTTGTTGTG
TTTGGTCGACGTCGCCGGGGTGCCGACCCTGCTGTGGAAGCTGATCGACGAAATCAAGCCGGGCGATTAC
GCGGTGATTCAACGCAGCGCATTCAGCGTCGACTGTGCAGGTTTTGCCCGCGGGAAACCCGAATTTGCGC
CCACAACCTACACAGTCGGCGTCCCTGGACTGGTGCGTTTCTTGGAAGCACACCACCGAGACCCGGACGC
CCAAGCTATCGCCGACGAGCTGACCGACGGGCGGTTCTACTACGCGAAAGTCGCCAGTGTCACCGACGCC
GGCGTGCAGCCGGTGTATAGCCTTCGTGTCGACACGGCAGACCACGCGTTTATCACGAACGGGTTCGTCA
GCCACGCTCATCATCATCATCATCATTAAACTGGCCTCACCGGTCTGAACTCAGGCCTCACGACAAATCC
TGGTGTATCCGCTTGGCAGGTCAACACAGCTTATACTGCGGGACAATTGGTCACATATAACGGCAAGACG
TATAAATGTTTGCAGCCCCACACCTCCTTGGCAGGATGGGAACCATCCAACGTTCCTGCCTTGTGGCAGC
TTCAATGACTGCAGGAAGGGGATCCGGCTGCTAACAAAGCCCGAAAGGAAGCTGAGTTGGCTGCTGCCAC
CGCTGAGCAATAACTAGCATAACCCCTTGGGGCCTCTAAACGGGTCTTGAGGGGTTTTTTACTGAAAGGA
GGAACTATATCCGGAT
Features (pLannotate 1.2.2; 21 found; start..end, strand, type, name):
     35..139     +  promoter       AmpR promoter: bla
    140..1000    +  CDS            AmpR: β-lactamase; bla; confers resistance to ampicillin, carbenicillin, and related antibiotics
   1042..1555    -  rep_origin     M13 ori (sequence partly withheld): M13 bacteriophage origin of replication; arrow indicates direction of (+) strand synthesis
   1666..2254    +  rep_origin     ori: high-copy-number ColE1/pMB1/pBR322/pUC origin of replication
   2431..2521    -  misc_feature   bom (fragment): basis of mobility region from pBR322
   2623..2814    -  CDS            rop: Rop protein, which maintains plasmids at low copy number; rop
   2855..2965    +  CDS            mbeC (fragment): MBEC_ECOLX - Experimental evidence at protein level: Swiss-Prot protein existence level 1. Required for efficient mobilization of ColE1 plasmid and is thus essential to promote the specific transfer of the plasmid during conjugation. Probably functions by inducing DNA bending, helping the MbeA relaxase to melt the DNA around the nic site and cleave the phosphodiester bond. Binds specifically double-stranded DNA (dsDNA) containing the ColE1 oriT but does not recognize the inverted repeat (IR). From Escherichia coli.
   3000..3322    -  CDS            TcR (fragment): tetracycline efflux protein; tet; confers resistance to tetracycline
   3337..3358    -  protein_bind   CAP binding site: CAP binding activates transcription in the presence of cAMP. E. coli catabolite activator protein
   3371..4453    -  CDS            lacI: lac repressor; lacI; The lac repressor binds to the lac operator to inhibit transcription in E. coli. This inhibition can be relieved by adding lactose or isopropyl-β-D-thiogalactopyranoside (IPTG).
   4454..4531    -  promoter       lacI promoter: lacI
   4539..4632    -  CDS            TcR (fragment): tetracycline efflux protein; tet; confers resistance to tetracycline
   4684..4770    +  terminator     rrnB T1 terminator: Escherichia coli rrnB; transcription terminator T1 from the E. coli rrnB gene
   4905..4923    +  promoter       T7 promoter: promoter for bacteriophage T7 RNA polymerase
   4924..4948    +  protein_bind   lac operator: The lac repressor binds to the lac operator to inhibit transcription in E. coli. This inhibition can be relieved by adding lactose or isopropyl-β-D-thiogalactopyranoside (IPTG). lac repressor encoded by lacI
   4963..4985    +  RBS            RBS: efficient ribosome binding site from bacteriophage T7 gene 10 (Olins and Rangwala, 1989)
   5101..5694    +  CDS            Mxe GyrA intein: modified GyrA intein (Southworth et al., 1999); Mycobacterium xenopi gyrA; N-terminal cleavage of this intein can be induced by thiols.
   5695..5712    +  CDS            capTEV™ (fragment): composite tag for in vivo biotinylation, TEV protease cleavage, and 6xHis tagging
   5746..5901    +  CDS            CBD: chitin binding domain from chitinase A1 (Watanabe et al., 1994); Bacillus circulans chiA
   5923..5972    +  CDS            SET1 (fragment): solubility-enhancement tag derived from T7 phage gene 10B
   5980..6026    +  terminator     T7 terminator: transcription terminator for bacteriophage T7 RNA polymerase
