[The description below was written by a language model from this plasmid's Addgene catalogue record and pLannotate feature annotations shown in this document.]
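Description:
pTXB1-CfaC-Gyra is a bacterial expression plasmid built on the pTXB1 backbone, an intein-fusion vector for T7-driven protein production in E. coli. It replicates from a ColE1/pMB1-type origin accompanied by rop and a bom fragment, so copy number is probably moderated, although the record lists it as unknown. Selection is by ampicillin through the bla gene. An M13 phage origin is also present, along with remnants of the tetracycline resistance gene and mbeC that are non-functional carry-overs from pBR322-type ancestry. The sequenced record is 6,052 nt.

The expression cassette consists of a T7 promoter with an adjacent lac operator and the T7 gene 10 ribosome binding site, with lacI encoded on the plasmid so that transcription is repressed until IPTG induction in a host supplying T7 RNA polymerase. An rrnB T1 terminator lies upstream of the cassette and a T7 terminator closes it. The insert, CfaC, is the C-terminal fragment of the Cfa split intein, introduced by Gibson cloning. It is not annotated in the feature table, but presumably occupies the unannotated gap of roughly 100 nt between the RBS and the Mxe GyrA intein. Downstream of GyrA the table shows a short match to a composite tag that probably reflects a His stretch, followed by the chitin binding domain. Because the modified GyrA intein undergoes thiol-inducible cleavage at its N-terminal junction, this arrangement allows affinity capture of the fusion and release of CfaC, typically as a C-terminal thioester suited to ligation chemistry. The record itself states the purpose only as bacterial expression of the C-intein, for use in split-intein protein splicing work.
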