Addgene plasmid #122950: pTXB1-CfaC-Gyra
Purpose: Bacterial expression of C-intein
Depositing lab: Thomas Muir. Depositing organization: Princeton University. Publication: Design of a Split Intein with Exceptional Protein Splicing Activity. Stevens AJ, Brown ZZ, Shah NH, Sekar G, Cowburn D, Muir TW. J Am Chem Soc. 2016 Feb 24;138(7):2162-5. doi: 10.1021/jacs.5b13528. Epub 2016 Feb 8. PubMed 26854538.
Backbone
  Vector backbone: pTXB1
  Vector type: Bacterial Expression
Growth in bacteria
  Bacterial resistance: Ampicillin, 100 μg/mL
  Growth temperature: 37°C
  Growth strain: DH5alpha
  Copy number: Unknown
Gene/Insert
  Gene/Insert name: CfaC
  Cloning method: Gibson Cloning
  Sequencing primers: 5′ Unknown
Terms and licenses: Academic/Nonprofit Terms; Industry Terms: Not Available to Industry
How to cite: pTXB1-CfaC-Gyra was a gift from Thomas Muir (Addgene plasmid # 122950 ; http://n2t.net/addgene:122950 ; RRID:Addgene_122950)
